>Addgene plasmid #20875 | pCMV-luc-miR30(P) | depositor partial sequence | sequence record 9742 | Author sequence
CCATGGGTTAACGGATCCGCTAGCGCTGCAAACATCCGACTGAAAGCGGCTGCAAACATCCGACTGAAAG
AATTCGCTGCAAACATCCGACTGAACGTGGCTGCAAACATCCGACTGAAAGCTAGCGCTGCAAACATCCG
ACTGAAAGCGGCTGCAAACATCCGACTGAAAGAATTCGCTGCAAACATCCGACTGAAAGTGGCTGCAAAC
ATCCGACTGAAAGCTAACTCGAG
