>Addgene plasmid #20875 | pCMV-luc-miR30(P) | addgene partial sequence | sequence record 25979 | 20875 with Luc-F
GTTTGNGGNCGAAGTACCGAAAGGTCTTACCGGAAAACTCGACGCAAGAAAAATCAGAGAGATCCTCATA
AAGGCCAAGAAGGGCGGAAAGTCCAAATTGTAACTCTAGACAAGAGGTCATTGTTCACCATGGGTTAACG
GATCCGCTAGCGCTGCAAACATCCGACTGAAAGCGGCTGCAAACATCCGACTGAAAGAATTCGCTGCAAA
CATCCGACTGAACGTGGCTGCAAACATCCGACTGAAAGCTAGCGCTGCAAACATCCGACTGAAAGCGGCT
GCAAACATCCGACTGAAAGAATTCGCTGCAAACATCCGACTGAAAGTGGCTGCAAACATCCGACTGAAAG
CTAACTCGAGTACCTTCAGACCTTGGCACTGGAGGTGGCCCGGCAGAAGCGCGGCATCGTGGATCAGTGC
TGCACCAGCATCTGCTCTCTCTACCAACTGGAGAACTACTGCAACTAGGCCCACCACTACCCTGTCCACC
CCTCTGCAATGAATAAAACCTTTGAAAGAGCACTACAAGTTGTGTGTACATGCGTGCATGTGCATATGTG
GTGCGGGGGGAACATGAGTGGGGCTGGNTGGAGTGGCGATGATAAGCTGTCAAACATGANAANTCTTGAA
GANGAAAGGGCCTCGTGATACGCCTATTTTTATAGGTTAATGTCANGATAATAATGGNTTTCTNANACGT
CNNNGGCACTTTTCNGGGGAANGGTGNNNCGGN
