[The description below was written by a language model from this plasmid's Addgene catalogue record.]
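Description:
pCMV-luc-miR30(P) is a mammalian expression plasmid built on the pCMV-luc backbone (about 5.2 kb without insert). It is propagated in E. coli under ampicillin selection and is recorded as low copy. The record does not include a feature table, so the bacterial origin, polyadenylation signal and any other backbone elements are not specified. The backbone name suggests a CMV promoter driving a luciferase reporter, but the type of luciferase and the exact architecture of the expression cassette are not stated.

The insert is a roughly 240 bp fragment described as "miR30(P) targets", cloned by restriction digestion between NcoI and XhoI sites, both of which were preserved. The name indicates a set of target sites for the microRNA miR-30. The "(P)" designation probably means the sites are perfectly complementary to the microRNA, rather than partially mismatched, but the record does not define it. The number of sites and their position relative to the luciferase coding sequence are also not given.

In indicator constructs of this kind, microRNA target sequences are carried on the reporter transcript, so that luciferase output falls when the matching microRNA is present and functional in the transfected cell. The associated work concerns the sequence requirements for microRNA processing and function in human cells. This fits use of the plasmid as a transient-transfection reporter for measuring miR-30 activity, typically alongside microRNA expression constructs and control reporters.
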