Addgene plasmid #20875: pCMV-luc-miR30(P)
Depositing lab: Bryan Cullen. Depositing organization: Duke University. Publication: Sequence requirements for micro RNA processing and function in human cells. Zeng Y, Cullen BR. RNA. 2003 Jan . 9(1):112-23. 10.1261/rna.2780503 PubMed 12554881.
Backbone
  Vector backbone: pCMV-luc
  Backbone size w/o insert (bp): 5200
  Vector type: Mammalian Expression
Growth in bacteria
  Bacterial resistance: Ampicillin, 100 μg/mL
  Growth temperature: 37°C
  Growth strain: DH5alpha
  Copy number: Low Copy
Gene/Insert
  Gene/Insert name: miR30(P) targets
  Insert size (bp): 240
  Cloning method: Restriction Enzyme; 5′ cloning site NcoI (not destroyed); 3′ cloning site xhoI (not destroyed)
  Sequencing primers: 5′ n/a
Terms and licenses: Academic/Nonprofit Terms; Industry Terms: Not Available to Industry
How to cite: pCMV-luc-miR30(P) was a gift from Bryan Cullen (Addgene plasmid # 20875 ; http://n2t.net/addgene:20875 ; RRID:Addgene_20875)
